Addgene plasmid #57692: tdEos-Vinculin-N-21
Purpose: Localization: Focal Adhesions, Excitation: 505 / 569, Emission: 516 / 581
Depositing lab: Michael Davidson. Publication: Nanoscale architecture of integrin-based cell adhesions. Kanchanawong P, Shtengel G, Pasapera AM, Ramko EB, Davidson MW, Hess HF, Waterman CM. Nature. 2010 Nov 25;468(7323):580-4. doi: 10.1038/nature09621. PubMed 21107430.
Backbone
  Vector backbone: tdEos-N1
  Backbone size w/o insert (bp): 4750
  Vector type: Mammalian Expression
  Selectable markers: Neomycin (select with G418)
Growth in bacteria
  Bacterial resistance: Kanamycin, 50 μg/mL
  Growth temperature: 37°C
  Growth strain: DH5alpha
  Copy number: High Copy
Gene/Insert
  Gene/Insert name: Vinculin (alt name: NM_003373.3)
  Species: H. sapiens (human)
  Promoter: CMV
  Tag / fusion protein: tdEos (C terminal on backbone)
  Cloning method: Unknown
  Sequencing primers: 5′ CMV-F; 3′ SV40pA-R
Terms and licenses: Academic/Nonprofit Terms; Industry Terms
Depositor comments: . Excitation = 505 / 569; Emission = 516 / 581
How to cite: tdEos-Vinculin-N-21 was a gift from Michael Davidson (Addgene plasmid # 57692)
