[The description below was written by a language model from this plasmid's Addgene catalogue record.]
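Description:
tdEos-Vinculin-N-21 is a mammalian expression plasmid built on the tdEos-N1 backbone (about 4.75 kb without insert), an N1-style fusion vector in which a gene of interest is placed upstream of the fluorescent protein coding sequence. It is maintained as a high-copy plasmid in E. coli under kanamycin selection, and it carries a neomycin resistance marker so that transfected mammalian cells can be selected with G418. No feature table accompanies the record, so the origin of replication and other backbone elements are not itemised. The sequencing primer sites listed point to an SV40 polyadenylation signal downstream of the expression cassette.

The insert is human vinculin, expressed from the CMV promoter, a strong constitutive promoter in most mammalian cell lines. The tdEos tag is fused to the C terminus of vinculin. The "21" in the name probably denotes the length of the linker between the two parts, but the record does not state this. tdEos is a tandem-dimer form of the photoconvertible protein Eos. The two recorded spectral pairs correspond to its green state (excitation 505 nm, emission 516 nm) and its red, photoconverted state (excitation 569 nm, emission 581 nm). Vinculin is a structural component of integrin-based adhesions, and the stated purpose of the fusion is labelling of focal adhesions. The photoconvertible tag makes the construct suited to live-cell imaging, optical highlighting and single-molecule localisation microscopy, which fits the associated work on the nanoscale architecture of integrin-based cell adhesions.
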