>Addgene plasmid #57692 | tdEos-Vinculin-N-21 | depositor partial sequence | sequence record 88846 | insert sequence
GACGTCAGATCCGCTAGCACCGCCACCATGCCAGTGTTTCATACGCGCACGATCGAGAGCATCCTGGAGC
CGGTGGCACAGCAGATCTCCCACCTGGTGATAATGCACGAGGAGGGCGAGGTGGACGGCAAAGCCATTCC
TGACCTCACCGCGCCCGTGGCCGCCGTGCAGGCGGCCGTCAGCAACCTCGTCCGGGTTGGAAAAGAGACT
GTTCAAACCACTGAGGATCAGATTTTGAAGAGAGATATGCCACCAGCATTTATTAAGGTTGAGAATGCTT
GCACCAAGCTTGTCCAGGCAGCTCAGATGCTTCAGTCAGACCCTTACTCAGTGCCTGCTCGAGATTATCT
AATTGATGGGTCAAGGGGCATCCTCTCTGGAACATCAGACCTGCTCCTTACCTTCGATGAGGCTGAGGTC
CGTAAAATTATTAGAGTTTGCAAAGGAATTTTGGAATATCTTACAGTGGCAGAGGTGGTGGAGACTATGG
AAGATTTGGTCACTTACACAAAGAATCTTGGGCCAGGAATGACTAAGATGGCCAAGATGATTGACGAGAG
ACAGCAGGAGCTCACTCACCAGGAGCACCGAGTGATGTTGGTGAACTCGATGAACACCGTGAAAGAGTTG
CTGCCAGTTCTCATTTCAGCTATGAAGATTTTTGTAACAACTAAAAACTCAAAAAACCAAGGCATAGAGG
AAGCTTTAAAAAATCGCAATTTTACTCTAGAAAAAATGAGTGCTGAAATTAATGAGATAATTCGTGTGTT
ACAACTCACCTCTTGGGATGAAGATGCCTGGGCCAGCAAGGACACTGAAGCCATGAAGAGAGCATTGGCC
TCCATAGACTCCAAACTGAACCAGGCCAAAGGTTGGCTCCGTGACCCTAGTGCCTCCCCAGGGGATGCTG
GTGAGCAGGCCATCAGACAGATCTTAGATGAAGCTGGAAAAGTTGGTGAACTCTGTGCAGGCAAAGAACG
CAGGGAGATTCTGGGAACTTGCAAAATGCTAGGGCAGATGACTGATCAAGTGGCTGACCTCCGTGCCAGA
GGACAAGGATCCTCACCGGTGGCCATGCAGAAAGCTCAGCAGGTATCTCAGGGTCTGGATGTGCTCACAG
CAAAAGTGGAAAATGCAGCTCGCAAGCTGGAAGCCATGACCAACTCAAAGCAGAGCATTGCAAAGAAGAT
CGATGCTGCTCAGAACTGGCTTGCAGATCCAAATGGTGGACCGGAAGGAGAAGAGCAGATTCGAGGTGCT
TTGGCTGAAGCTCGGAAAATAGCAGAATTATGTGATGATCCTAAAGAAAGAGATGACATTCTACGTTCCC
TTGGGGAAATATCTGCTCTGACTTCTAAATTAGCAGATCTACGAAGACAGGGGAAAGGAGATTCTCCAGA
GGCTCGAGCCTTGGCCAAACAGGTGGCCACGGCCCTGCAGAACCTGCAGACCAAAACCAACCGGGCTGTG
GCCAACAGCAGACCGGCCAAAGCAGCTGTACACCTTGAGGGCAAGATTGAGCAAGCACAGCGGTGGATTG
ATAATCCCACAGTGGATGACCGTGGAGTCGGTCAGGCTGCCATCCGGGGGCTTGTGGCCGAAGGGCATCG
TCTGGCTAATGTTATGATGGGGCCTTATCGGCAAGATCTTCTCGCCAAGTGTGACCGAGTGGACCAGCTG
ACAGCCCAGCTGGCTGACCTGGCTGCCAGAGGGGAAGGGGAGAGTCCTCAGGCACGAGCACTTGCATCTC
AGCTCCAAGACTCCTTAAAGGATCTAAAAGCTCGGATGCAGGAGGCCATGACTCAGGAAGTGTCAGATGT
TTTCAGCGATACCACAACTCCCATCAAGCTGTTGGCAGTGGCAGCCACGGCGCCTCCTGATGCGCCTAAC
AGGGAAGAGGTATTTGATGAGAGGGCAGCTAACTTTGAAAACCATTCAGGAAAGCTTGGTGCTACGGCCG
AGAAGGCGGCTGCGGTTGGTACTGCTAATAAATCAACAGTGGAAGGCATTCAGGCCTCAGTGAAGACGGC
CCGAGAACTCACACCCCAGGTGGTCTCGGCTGCTCGTATCTTACTTAGGAACCCTGGAAATCAAGCTGCT
TATGAACATTTTGAGACCATGAAGAACCAGTGGATCGATAATGTTGAAAAAATGACAGGGCTGGTGGACG
AAGCCATTGATACCAAATCTCTGTTGGATGCTTCAGAAGAAGCAATTAAAAAAGACCTGGACAAGTGCAA
GGTAGCTATGGCCAACATTCAGCCTCAGATGCTGGTTGCTGGGGCAACCAGTATTGCTCGTCGGGCCAAC
CGGATCCTGCTGGTGGCTAAGAGGGAGGTGGAAAATTCCGAGGATCCCAAGTTCCGTGAGGCTGTGAAAG
CTGCCTCTGATGAATTGAGCAAAACCATCTCCCCGATGGTGATGGATGCAAAAGCTGTGGCTGGAAACAT
TTCCGACCCTGGACTGCAAAAGAGCTTCCTGGACTCAGGATATCGGATCCTGGGAGCTGTGGCCAAGGTC
AGAGAAGCCTTCCAACCTCAGGAGCCTGACTTCCCGCCGCCTCCACCAGACCTTGAACAACTCCGACTAA
CAGATGAGCTTGCTCCTCCCAAACCACCTCTGCCTGAAGGTGAGGTCCCTCCACCTAGGCCTCCACCACC
AGAGGAAAAGGATGAAGAGTTCCCTGAGCAGAAGGCCGGGGAGGTGATTAACCAGCCAATGATGATGGCT
GCCAGACAGCTCCATGATGAAGCTCGCAAATGGTCCAGCAAGGGCAATGACATCATTGCAGCAGCCAAGC
GCATGGCTCTGCTGATGGCTGAGATGTCTCGGCTGGTAAGAGGGGGCAGTGGTACCAAGCGGGCACTCAT
TCAGTGTGCCAAGGACATCGCCAAGGCCTCAGATGAGGTGACTCGGTTGGCCAAGGAGGTTGCCAAGCAG
TGCACAGATAAACGGATTAGAACCAACCTCTTACAGGTATGTGAGCGAATCCCAACCATAAGCACCCAGC
TCAAAATCCTGTCCACAGTGAAGGCCACCATGCTGGGCCGGACCAACATCAGTGATGAGGAGTCTGAGCA
GGCCACAGAGATGCTGGTTCACAATGCCCAGAACCTCATGCAGTCTGTGAAGGAGACTGTGCGGGAAGCT
GAAGCTGCTTCAATCAAAATTCGAACAGATGCTGGATTTACACTGCGCTGGGTTAGAAAGACTCCCTGGT
ACCAGTCCGGTGGCAGCGGAATTCTGCAGTCGACGGTACCGCGGGCCCGGGATCCACCGGTCGCCACCAT
GAGTGCGATTAAGCCAGACATGAAGATCAACCTCCGTATGGAAGGCAACGTAAACGGGCACCACTTTGTG
ATCGACGGAGATGGTACAGGCAAGCCTTTTGAGGGAAAACAGAGTATGGATCTTGAAGTCAAAGAGGGCG
GACCTCTGCCTTTTGCCTTTGATATCCTGACCACTGCATTCCATTACGGCAACAGGGTATTCGCCGAATA
TCCAGACCACATACAAGACTATTTTAAGCAGTCGTTTCCTAAGGGGTATTCGTGGGAACGAAGCTTGACT
TTCGAAGACGGGGGCATTTGCATTGCCAGAAACGACATAACAATGGAAGGGGACACTTTCTATAATAAAG
TTCGATTTCACGGTGTAAACTTTCCCGCCAATGGTCCAGTTATGCAGAAGAAGACGCTGAAATGGGAGCC
CTCCACTGAGAAAATGTATGTGCGTGATGGAGTGCTGACTGGTGATATTCGCATGGCTTTGTTGCTTGAA
GGAAATGCCCATTACCGATGTGACTTCAGAACTACTTACAAAGCTAAGGAGAAGGGTGTCAAGTTACCAG
GCTACCACTTTGTGGACCACTGCATTGAGATTTTAAGCCATGACAAAGATTACAACAAGGTTAAGCTGTA
TGAGCATGCTGTTGCTCATTCTGGATTGCCTGACAATGCCAGACGATCCGGTAGCGGTCACGGTACTGGT
TCTACTGGTTCTGGTTCTTCTGAGAGTGCGATTAAGCCAGACATGAAGATCAACCTCCGTATGGAAGGCA
ACGTAAACGGGCACCACTTTGTGATCGACGGAGATGGTACAGGCAAGCCTTTTGAGGGAAAACAGAGTAT
GGATCTTGAAGTCAAAGAGGGCGGACCTCTGCCTTTTGCCTTTGATATCCTGACCACTGCATTCCATTAC
GGCAACAGGGTATTCGCCGAATATCCAGACCACATACAAGACTATTTTAAGCAGTCGTTTCCTAAGGGGT
ATTCGTGGGAACGAAGCTTGACTTTCGAAGACGGGGGCATTTGCATTGCCAGAAACGACATAACAATGGA
AGGGGACACTTTCTATAATAAAGTTCGATTTCACGGTGTAAACTTTCCCGCCAATGGTCCAGTTATGCAG
AAGAAGACGCTGAAATGGGAGCCCTCCACTGAGAAAATGTATGTGCGTGATGGAGTGCTGACTGGTGATA
TTCGCATGGCTTTGTTGCTTGAAGGAAATGCCCATTACCGATGTGACTTCAGAACTACTTACAAAGCTAA
GGAGAAGGGTGTCAAGTTACCAGGCTACCACTTTGTGGACCACTGCATTGAGATTTTAAGCCATGACAAA
GATTACAACAAGGTTAAGCTGTATGAGCATGCTGTTGCTCATTCTGGATTGCCTGACAATGCCAGACGAT
AAGCGGCCGCGACTCTAGATCATAATCAGCCATACCACATT
