>Addgene plasmid #57692 | tdEos-Vinculin-N-21 | addgene partial sequence | sequence record 145989 | CMV-F 5'-CGCAAATGGGCGGTAGGCGTG-3'
TGAACCGTCAGATCCGCTAGCACCGCCACCATGCCAGTGTTTCATACGCGCACGATCGAGAGCATCCTGG
AGCCGGTGGCACAGCAGATCTCCCACCTGGTGATAATGCACGAGGAGGGCGAGGTGGACGGCAAAGCCAT
TCCTGACCTCACCGCGCCCGTGGCCGCCGTGCAGGCGGCCGTCAGCAACCTCGTCCGGGTTGGAAAAGAG
ACTGTTCAAACCACTGAGGATCAGATTTTGAAGAGAGATATGCCACCAGCATTTATTAAGGTTGAGAATG
CTTGCACCAAGCTTGTCCAGGCAGCTCAGATGCTTCAGTCAGACCCTTACTCAGTGCCTGCTCGAGATTA
TCTAATTGATGGGTCAAGGGGCATCCTCTCTAGAACATCAGACCTGCTCCTTACCTTCGATGAGGCTGAG
GTCCGTAAAATTATTAGAGTTTGCAAAGGAATTTTGGAATATCTTACAGTGGCAGAGGTGGTGGAGACTA
TGGAAGATTTGGTCACTTACACAAAGAATCTTGGGCCAGGAATGACTAAGATGGCCAAGATGATTGACGA
GAGACAGCAGGAGCTCACTCACCAGGAGCACCGAGTGATGTTGGTGAACTCGATGAACACCGTGAAAGAG
TTGCTGCCAGTTCTCATTTCAGCTATGAAGATTTTTGTAACAACTAAAAACTCAAAAAACCAAGGCATAG
AGGAAGCTTTAAAAAATCGCAATTTTACTCTAGAAAAAATGAGTGCTGAAATTAATGAGATAATTCGTGT
GTTACAACT
